Addgene plasmid #160655: plko-shmfn2-mfn2-Rescue
Purpose: "Rescue mfn2 expression by adding the guide-resistant-mutant mfn2 sequence"
Depositing lab: Qing Deng. Depositing organization: Purdue University. Publication: Mitofusin 2 regulates neutrophil adhesive migration and the actin cytoskeleton. Zhou W, Hsu AY, Wang Y, Syahirah R, Wang T, Jeffries J, Wang X, Mohammad H, Seleem MN, Umulis D, Deng Q. J Cell Sci. 2020 Sep 4;133(17). pii: jcs.248880. doi: 10.1242/jcs.248880. PubMed 32788232.
Backbone
  Vector backbone: pLKO.1 lentiviral backbone
  Total vector size (bp): 8500
  Vector type: Lentiviral
Growth in bacteria
  Bacterial resistance: Ampicillin, 100 μg/mL
  Growth temperature: 37°C
  Growth strain: NEB Stable
  Copy number: Unknown
Gene/Insert
  Gene/Insert name: mfn2 (alt name: mitofusin 2)
  Species: H. sapiens (human)
  Insert size (bp): 2274
  Entrez Gene: MFN2 (a.k.a. CMT2A, CMT2A2, CMT2A2A, CMT2A2B, CPRP1, HMSN6A, HSG, MARF, MSL)
  Promoter: CMV
  Cloning method: Ligation Independent Cloning
  Sequencing primers: 5′ CAAGTGTATTGTGAAGAGATGCGTGAAGAGCGGCAAG; 3′ TTCACAATACACTTGTTGCTCCCGAGCCGCCATG
Terms and licenses: Academic/Nonprofit Terms; Industry Terms: Not Available to Industry
How to cite: plko-shmfn2-mfn2-Rescue was a gift from Qing Deng (Addgene plasmid # 160655 ; http://n2t.net/addgene:160655 ; RRID:Addgene_160655)
