[The description below was written by a language model from this plasmid's Addgene catalogue record and pLannotate feature annotations shown in this document.]
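Description:
plko-shmfn2-mfn2-Rescue is a third-generation-style, self-inactivating lentiviral vector built on the pLKO.1 backbone, designed to knock down endogenous human mitofusin 2 while re-expressing a knockdown-resistant version from the same provirus. In bacteria it is maintained through a high-copy ColE1/pUC-type origin with ampicillin resistance (AmpR), and it also carries an f1 origin and remnants of a lac/T7/T3 cloning region. The catalogue lists a total size of about 8.5 kb, whereas the sequenced record underlying the feature table is 9,974 nt, so the listed size is probably an underestimate.

The viral portion is framed by an RSV promoter-driven truncated 5' LTR and a ΔU3 3' LTR, with the HIV-1 Ψ packaging signal, a gag fragment, the RRE for Rev-dependent export of the genomic RNA, and a cPPT/CTS element. Within it sit three expression units. A human U6 Pol III promoter is positioned for the shRNA implied by the construct name, although the hairpin itself is not annotated in the feature table and its target sequence is not given. Immediately downstream, a CMV enhancer/promoter drives the full-length human MFN2 coding sequence (about 2.27 kb), which according to the record carries mutations making it resistant to the targeting sequence. An hPGK promoter then drives puromycin N-acetyltransferase for selecting transduced mammalian cells. No epitope tag or fluorescent reporter is annotated.

The construct serves as a rescue control, testing whether phenotypes caused by MFN2 depletion are specifically due to loss of the protein. The associated work concerns the role of mitofusin 2 in neutrophil adhesive migration and the actin cytoskeleton.
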