Features (pLannotate 1.2.2; 29 found; start..end, strand, type, name):
    529..1128    +  CDS            PuroR: puromycin N-acetyltransferase; pac from Streptomyces alboniger; confers resistance to puromycin
   1171..1254    +  CDS            nef (fragment): NEF_HV1Z2 - Experimental evidence at protein level: Swiss-Prot protein existence level 1. Extracellular Nef protein targets CD4(+) T-lymphocytes for apoptosis by interacting with CXCR4 surface receptors. From Human immunodeficiency virus type 1 group M subtype D (isolate Z2/CDC-Z34) (HIV-1).
   1256..1489    +  LTR            3' LTR (ΔU3): self-inactivating 3' long terminal repeat (LTR) from HIV-1
   1561..1682    +  polyA_signal   SV40 poly(A) signal: SV40 polyadenylation signal
   1722..1857    +  rep_origin     SV40 ori: SV40 origin of replication
   1878..1896    -  promoter       T7 promoter: promoter for bacteriophage T7 RNA polymerase
   1904..2059    +  CDS            lacZα (fragment): LacZα fragment of β-galactosidase; lacZ fragment
   2064..2492    +  rep_origin     f1 ori (sequence partly withheld): f1 bacteriophage origin of replication; arrow indicates direction of (+) strand synthesis
   2545..2649    +  promoter       AmpR promoter: bla
   2650..3510    +  CDS            AmpR: β-lactamase; bla; confers resistance to ampicillin, carbenicillin, and related antibiotics
   3681..4269    +  rep_origin     ori: high-copy-number ColE1/pMB1/pBR322/pUC origin of replication
   4452..4544    +  CDS            lacI (fragment): lac repressor; lacI; The lac repressor binds to the lac operator to inhibit transcription in E. coli. This inhibition can be relieved by adding lactose or isopropyl-β-D-thiogalactopyranoside (IPTG).
   4557..4578    +  protein_bind   CAP binding site: CAP binding activates transcription in the presence of cAMP. E. coli catabolite activator protein
   4593..4623    +  promoter       lac promoter: promoter for the E. coli lac operon
   4631..4647    +  protein_bind   lac operator: The lac repressor binds to the lac operator to inhibit transcription in E. coli. This inhibition can be relieved by adding lactose or isopropyl-β-D-thiogalactopyranoside (IPTG). lac repressor encoded by lacI
   4692..4710    +  promoter       T3 promoter: promoter for bacteriophage T3 RNA polymerase
   4738..4964    +  promoter       RSV promoter: Rous sarcoma virus enhancer/promoter
   4965..5145    +  LTR            5' LTR (truncated): truncated 5' long terminal repeat (LTR) from HIV-1
   5192..5317    +  misc_feature   HIV-1 Ψ: packaging signal of human immunodeficiency virus type 1
   5301..5664    +  CDS            HIV-1 gag (fragment): gag protein from human immunodeficiency virus 1; gag
   5810..6043    +  misc_feature   RRE: The Rev response element (RRE) of HIV-1 allows for Rev-dependent mRNA export from the nucleus to the cytoplasm.
   6420..6520    +  CDS            Rev (fragment): human immunodeficiency virus 1 (HIV-1) Rev protein; rev; enhances nuclear export of unspliced and incompletely spliced viral mRNAs
   6570..6810    +  promoter       U6 promoter: RNA polymerase III promoter for human U6 snRNA
   6880..7242    +  enhancer       CMV enhancer: human cytomegalovirus immediate early enhancer
   7315..7332    -  promoter       CMV promoter (fragment): human cytomegalovirus (CMV) immediate early promoter
   7395..7446    +  promoter       CMVd2 promoter: truncated human cytomegalovirus (CMV) immediate early promoter that yields moderately reduced expression relative to the full-length promoter
   7491..9761    +  CDS            MFN2: MFN2_HUMAN - Also known as CPRP1, KIAA0214. Experimental evidence at protein level: Swiss-Prot protein existence level 1. Mitochondrial outer membrane GTPase that mediates mitochondrial clustering and fusion (PubMed:11181170, PubMed:11950885, PubMed:26214738, PubMed:28114303). Mitochondria are highly dynamic organelles, and their morphology is determined by the equilibrium between mitochondrial fusion and fission events (PubMed:28114303). Overexpression induces the formation of mitochondrial networks (PubMed:28114303). Membrane clustering requires GTPase activity and may involve a major rearra
   9805..9922    +  misc_feature   cPPT/CTS: central polypurine tract and central termination sequence of HIV-1
   9971..507     +  promoter       hPGK promoter (across the origin): human phosphoglycerate kinase 1 promoter
>Addgene plasmid #160655 | plko-shmfn2-mfn2-Rescue | addgene full sequence | sequence record 317403 | Addgene NGS Result
TTGGGGTTGCGCCTTTTCCAAGGCAGCCCTGGGTTTGCGCAGGGACGCGGCTGCTCTGGGCGTGGTTCCG
GGAAACGCAGCGGCGCCGACCCTGGGTCTCGCACATTCTTCACGTCCGTTCGCAGCGTCACCCGGATCTT
CGCCGCTACCCTTGTGGGCCCCCCGGCGACGCTTCCTGCTCCGCCCCTAAGTCGGGAAGGTTCCTTGCGG
TTCGCGGCGTGCCGGACGTGACAAACGGAAGCCGCACGTCTCACTAGTACCCTCGCAGACGGACAGCGCC
AGGGAGCAATGGCAGCGCGCCGACCGCGATGGGCTGTGGCCAATAGCGGCTGCTCAGCAGGGCGCGCCGA
GAGCAGCGGCCGGGAAGGGGCGGTGCGGGAGGCGGGGTGTGGGGCGGTAGTGTGGGCCCTGTTCCTGCCC
GCGCGGTGTTCCGCATTCTGCAAGCCTCCGGAGCGCACGTCGGCAGTCGGCTCCCTCGTTGACCGAATCA
CCGACCTCTCTCCCCAGGGGGATCCACCGGAGCTTACCATGACCGAGTACAAGCCCACGGTGCGCCTCGC
CACCCGCGACGACGTCCCCAGGGCCGTACGCACCCTCGCCGCCGCGTTCGCCGACTACCCCGCCACGCGC
CACACCGTCGATCCGGACCGCCACATCGAGCGGGTCACCGAGCTGCAAGAACTCTTCCTCACGCGCGTCG
GGCTCGACATCGGCAAGGTGTGGGTCGCGGACGACGGCGCCGCGGTGGCGGTCTGGACCACGCCGGAGAG
CGTCGAAGCGGGGGCGGTGTTCGCCGAGATCGGCCCGCGCATGGCCGAGTTGAGCGGTTCCCGGCTGGCC
GCGCAGCAACAGATGGAAGGCCTCCTGGCGCCGCACCGGCCCAAGGAGCCCGCGTGGTTCCTGGCCACCG
TCGGCGTCTCGCCCGACCACCAGGGCAAGGGTCTGGGCAGCGCCGTCGTGCTCCCCGGAGTGGAGGCGGC
CGAGCGCGCCGGGGTGCCCGCCTTCCTGGAGACCTCCGCGCCCCGCAACCTCCCCTTCTACGAGCGGCTC
GGCTTCACCGTCACCGCCGACGTCGAGGTGCCCGAAGGACCGCGCACCTGGTGCATGACCCGCAAGCCCG
GTGCCTGACGCCCGCCCCACGACCCGCAGCGCCCGACCGAAAGGAGCGCACGACCCCATGCATCGGTACC
TTTAAGACCAATGACTTACAAGGCAGCTGTAGATCTTAGCCACTTTTTAAAAGAAAAGGGGGGACTGGAA
GGGCTAATTCACTCCCAACGAAGACAAGATCTGCTTTTTGCTTGTACTGGGTCTCTCTGGTTAGACCAGA
TCTGAGCCTGGGAGCTCTCTGGCTAACTAGGGAACCCACTGCTTAAGCCTCAATAAAGCTTGCCTTGAGT
GCTTCAAGTAGTGTGTGCCCGTCTGTTGTGTGACTCTGGTAACTAGAGATCCCTCAGACCCTTTTAGTCA
GTGTGGAAAATCTCTAGCAGTAGTAGTTCATGTCATCTTATTATTCAGTATTTATAACTTGCAAAGAAAT
GAATATCAGAGAGTGAGAGGAACTTGTTTATTGCAGCTTATAATGGTTACAAATAAAGCAATAGCATCAC
AAATTTCACAAATAAAGCATTTTTTTCACTGCATTCTAGTTGTGGTTTGTCCAAACTCATCAATGTATCT
TATCATGTCTGGCTCTAGCTATCCCGCCCCTAACTCCGCCCATCCCGCCCCTAACTCCGCCCAGTTCCGC
CCATTCTCCGCCCCATGGCTGACTAATTTTTTTTATTTATGCAGAGGCCGAGGCCGCCTCGGCCTCTGAG
CTATTCCAGAAGTAGTGAGGAGGCTTTTTTGGAGGCCTAGGGACGTACCCAATTCGCCCTATAGTGAGTC
GTATTACGCGCGCTCACTGGCCGTCGTTTTACAACGTCGTGACTGGGAAAACCCTGGCGTTACCCAACTT
AATCGCCTTGCAGCACATCCCCCTTTCGCCAGCTGGCGTAATAGCGAAGAGGCCCGCACCGATCGCCCTT
CCCAACAGTTGCGCAGCCTGAATGGCGAATGGG
[124 nt withheld, positions 2064-2187]
C
[91 nt withheld, positions 2189-2279]
A
[49 nt withheld, positions 2281-2329]
CCTTTGACGTTGGAGTCCACGTTCTTT
[37 nt withheld, positions 2357-2393]
ACCCTATCTCGGTCTATTCTTTTGATTTATAAGGGATTTTGCCGATTTCGGCCTATTGGTTAAAAAATGA
GCTGATTTAACAAAAATTTAACGCGAATTTTAACAAAATATTAACGCTTACAATTTAGGTGGCACTTTTC
GGGGAAATGTGCGCGGAACCCCTATTTGTTTATTTTTCTAAATACATTCAAATATGTATCCGCTCATGAG
ACAATAACCCTGATAAATGCTTCAATAATATTGAAAAAGGAAGAGTATGAGTATTCAACATTTCCGTGTC
GCCCTTATTCCCTTTTTTGCGGCATTTTGCCTTCCTGTTTTTGCTCACCCAGAAACGCTGGTGAAAGTAA
AAGATGCTGAAGATCAGTTGGGTGCACGAGTGGGTTACATCGAACTGGATCTCAACAGCGGTAAGATCCT
TGAGAGTTTTCGCCCCGAAGAACGTTTTCCAATGATGAGCACTTTTAAAGTTCTGCTATGTGGCGCGGTA
TTATCCCGTATTGACGCCGGGCAAGAGCAACTCGGTCGCCGCATACACTATTCTCAGAATGACTTGGTTG
AGTACTCACCAGTCACAGAAAAGCATCTTACGGATGGCATGACAGTAAGAGAATTATGCAGTGCTGCCAT
AACCATGAGTGATAACACTGCGGCCAACTTACTTCTGACAACGATCGGAGGACCGAAGGAGCTAACCGCT
TTTTTGCACAACATGGGGGATCATGTAACTCGCCTTGATCGTTGGGAACCGGAGCTGAATGAAGCCATAC
CAAACGACGAGCGTGACACCACGATGCCTGTAGCAATGGCAACAACGTTGCGCAAACTATTAACTGGCGA
ACTACTTACTCTAGCTTCCCGGCAACAATTAATAGACTGGATGGAGGCGGATAAAGTTGCAGGACCACTT
CTGCGCTCGGCCCTTCCGGCTGGCTGGTTTATTGCTGATAAATCTGGAGCCGGTGAGCGTGGGTCTCGCG
GTATCATTGCAGCACTGGGGCCAGATGGTAAGCCCTCCCGTATCGTAGTTATCTACACGACGGGGAGTCA
GGCAACTATGGATGAACGAAATAGACAGATCGCTGAGATAGGTGCCTCACTGATTAAGCATTGGTAACTG
TCAGACCAAGTTTACTCATATATACTTTAGATTGATTTAAAACTTCATTTTTAATTTAAAAGGATCTAGG
TGAAGATCCTTTTTGATAATCTCATGACCAAAATCCCTTAACGTGAGTTTTCGTTCCACTGAGCGTCAGA
CCCCGTAGAAAAGATCAAAGGATCTTCTTGAGATCCTTTTTTTCTGCGCGTAATCTGCTGCTTGCAAACA
AAAAAACCACCGCTACCAGCGGTGGTTTGTTTGCCGGATCAAGAGCTACCAACTCTTTTTCCGAAGGTAA
CTGGCTTCAGCACAGCGCAGATACCAAATACTGTTCTTCTAGTGTAGCCGTAGTTAGGCCACCACTTCAA
GAACTCTGTAGCACCGCCTACATACCTCGCTCTGCTAATCCTGTTACCAGTGGCTGCTGCCAGTGGCGAT
AAGTCGTGTCTTACCGGGTTGGACTCAAGACGATAGTTACCGGATAAGGCGCAGCGGTCGGGCTGAACGG
GGGGTTCGTGCACACAGCCCAGCTTGGAGCGAACGACCTACACCGAACTGAGATACCTACAGCGTGAGCT
ATGAGAAAGCGCCACGCTTCCCGAAGGGAGAAAGGCGGACAGGTATCCGGTAAGCGGCAGGGTCGGAACA
GGAGAGCGCACGAGGGAGCTTCCAGGGGGAAACGCCTGGTATCTTTATAGTCCTGTCGGGTTTCGCCACC
TCTGACTTGAGCGTCGATTTTTGTGATGCTCGTCAGGGGGGCGGAGCCTATGGAAAAACGCCAGCAACGC
GGCCTTTTTACGGTTCCTGGCCTTTTGCTGGCCTTTTGCTCACATGTTCTTTCCTGCGTTATCCCCTGAT
TCTGTGGATAACCGTATTACCGCCTTTGAGTGAGCTGATACCGCTCGCCGCAGCCGAACGACCGAGCGCA
GCGAGTCAGTGAGCGAGGAAGCGGAAGAGCGCCCAATACGCAAACCGCCTCTCCCCGCGCGTTGGCCGAT
TCATTAATGCAGCTGGCACGACAGGTTTCCCGACTGGAAAGCGGGCAGTGAGCGCAACGCAATTAATGTG
AGTTAGCTCACTCATTAGGCACCCCAGGCTTTACACTTTATGCTTCCGGCTCGTATGTTGTGTGGAATTG
TGAGCGGATAACAATTTCACACAGGAAACAGCTATGACCATGATTACGCCAAGCGCGCAATTAACCCTCA
CTAAAGGGAACAAAAGCTGGAGCTGCAAGCTTAATGTAGTCTTATGCAATACTCTTGTAGTCTTGCAACA
TGGTAACGATGAGTTAGCAACATGCCTTACAAGGAGAGAAAAAGCACCGTGCATGCCGATTGGTGGAAGT
AAGGTGGTACGATCGTGCCTTATTAGGAAGGCAACAGACGGGTCTGACATGGATTGGACGAACCACTGAA
TTGCCGCATTGCAGAGATATTGTATTTAAGTGCCTAGCTCGATACATAAACGGGTCTCTCTGGTTAGACC
AGATCTGAGCCTGGGAGCTCTCTGGCTAACTAGGGAACCCACTGCTTAAGCCTCAATAAAGCTTGCCTTG
AGTGCTTCAAGTAGTGTGTGCCCGTCTGTTGTGTGACTCTGGTAACTAGAGATCCCTCAGACCCTTTTAG
TCAGTGTGGAAAATCTCTAGCAGTGGCGCCCGAACAGGGACTTGAAAGCGAAAGGGAAACCAGAGGAGCT
CTCTCGACGCAGGACTCGGCTTGCTGAAGCGCGCACGGCAAGAGGCGAGGGGCGGCGACTGGTGAGTACG
CCAAAAATTTTGACTAGCGGAGGCTAGAAGGAGAGAGATGGGTGCGAGAGCGTCAGTATTAAGCGGGGGA
GAATTAGATCGCGATGGGAAAAAATTCGGTTAAGGCCAGGGGGAAAGAAAAAATATAAATTAAAACATAT
AGTATGGGCAAGCAGGGAGCTAGAACGATTCGCAGTTAATCCTGGCCTGTTAGAAACATCAGAAGGCTGT
AGACAAATACTGGGACAGCTACAACCATCCCTTCAGACAGGATCAGAAGAACTTAGATCATTATATAATA
CAGTAGCAACCCTCTATTGTGTGCATCAAAGGATAGAGATAAAAGACACCAAGGAAGCTTTAGACAAGAT
AGAGGAAGAGCAAAACAAAAGTAAGACCACCGCACAGCAAGCGGCCGCTGATCTTCAGACCTGGAGGAGG
AGATATGAGGGACAATTGGAGAAGTGAATTATATAAATATAAAGTAGTAAAAATTGAACCATTAGGAGTA
GCACCCACCAAGGCAAAGAGAAGAGTGGTGCAGAGAGAAAAAAGAGCAGTGGGAATAGGAGCTTTGTTCC
TTGGGTTCTTGGGAGCAGCAGGAAGCACTATGGGCGCAGCGTCAATGACGCTGACGGTACAGGCCAGACA
ATTATTGTCTGGTATAGTGCAGCAGCAGAACAATTTGCTGAGGGCTATTGAGGCGCAACAGCATCTGTTG
CAACTCACAGTCTGGGGCATCAAGCAGCTCCAGGCAAGAATCCTGGCTGTGGAAAGATACCTAAAGGATC
AACAGCTCCTGGGGATTTGGGGTTGCTCTGGAAAACTCATTTGCACCACTGCTGTGCCTTGGAATGCTAG
TTGGAGTAATAAATCTCTGGAACAGATTTGGAATCACACGACCTGGATGGAGTGGGACAGAGAAATTAAC
AATTACACAAGCTTAATACACTCCTTAATTGAAGAATCGCAAAACCAGCAAGAAAAGAATGAACAAGAAT
TATTGGAATTAGATAAATGGGCAAGTTTGTGGAATTGGTTTAACATAACAAATTGGCTGTGGTATATAAA
ATTATTCATAATGATAGTAGGAGGCTTGGTAGGTTTAAGAATAGTTTTTGCTGTACTTTCTATAGTGAAT
AGAGTTAGGCAGGGATATTCACCATTATCGTTTCAGACCCACCTCCCAACCCCGAGGGGACCCGACAGGC
CCGAAGGAATAGAAGAAGAAGGTGGAGAGAGAGACAGAGACAGATCCATTCGATTAGTGAACGGATCTCG
ACGGTATCGATCACGAGACTAGCCTCGAGCGGCCGCCCCCTTCACCGAGGGCCTATTTCCCATGATTCCT
TCATATTTGCATATACGATACAAGGCTGTTAGAGAGATAATTGGAATTAATTTGACTGTAAACACAAAGA
TATTAGTACAAAATACGTGACGTAGAAAGTAATAATTTCTTGGGTAGTTTGCAGTTTTAAAATTATGTTT
TAAAATGGACTATCATATGCTTACCGTAACTTGAAAGTATTTCGATTTCTTGGCTTTATATATCTTGTGG
AAAGGACGAAACACCGGGCAGGTTTACTGCGAGGAAATCTCGAGATTTCCTCGCAGTAAACCTGCTTTTT
GAATTCAGTTATTAATAGTAATCAATTACGGGGTCATTAGTTCATAGCCCATATATGGAGTTCCGCGTTA
CATAACTTACGGTAAATGGCCCGCCTGGCTGACCGCCCAACGACCCCCGCCCATTGACGTCAATAATGAC
GTATGTTCCCATAGTAACGCCAATAGGGACTTTCCATTGACGTCAATGGGTGGAGTATTTACGGTAAGCT
GCCCACTTGGCAGTACATCAAGTGTATCATATGCCAAGTACGCCCCCTATTGACGTCAATGACGGTAAAT
GGCCCGCCTGGCATTATGCCCAGTACATGACCTTATGGGACTTTCCTACTTGGCAGTACATCTACGTATT
AGTCATCGCTATTACCATGGTGATGCGGTTTTGGCAGTACATCAATGGGCGTGGATAGCGGTTTGACTCA
CGGGGATTTCCAAGTCTCCACCCCATTGACGTCAATGGGAGTTTGTTTTGGCACCAAAATCAACGGGACT
TTCCAAAATGTCGTAAGAACTCCGCCCCATTGACGCAAATGGGCGGTAGGCGTGTACGGTGGGAGGTCTA
TATAAGCAGAGCTGGTTTAGTGAACCGTCAGATCCGCTAGCGCTCCCGGTCGCCACCATGTCCCTGCTCT
TCTCTCGATGCAACTCTATCGTCACAGTCAAGAAAAATAAGAGACACATGGCTGAGGTGAATGCATCCCC
ACTTAAGCACTTTGTCACTGCCAAGAAGAAGATCAATGGCATTTTTGAGCAGCTGGGGGCCTACATCCAG
GAGAGCGCCACCTTCCTTGAAGACACGTACAGGAATGCAGAACTGGACCCCGTTACCACAGAAGAACAGG
TTCTGGACGTCAAAGGTTACCTATCCAAAGTGAGAGGCATCAGTGAGGTGCTGGCTCGGAGGCACATGAA
AGTGGCTTTTTTTGGCCGGACGAGCAATGGGAAGAGCACCGTGATCAATGCCATGCTCTGGGACAAAGTT
CTGCCCTCTGGGATTGGCCACACCACCAATTGCTTCCTGCGGGTAGAGGGCACAGATGGCCATGAGGCCT
TTCTCCTTACCGAGGGCTCAGAGGAAAAGAGGAGTGCCAAGACTGTGAACCAGCTGGCCCATGCCCTCCA
CCAGGACAAGCAGCTCCATGCCGGCAGCCTAGTGAGTGTGATGTGGCCCAACTCTAAGTGCCCACTTCTG
AAGGATGACCTCGTTTTGATGGACAGCCCTGGTATTGATGTCACCACAGAGCTGGACAGCTGGATTGACA
AGTTTTGTCTGGATGCTGATGTGTTTGTGCTGGTGGCCAACTCAGAGTCCACCCTGATGCAGACGGAAAA
GCACTTCTTCCACAAGGTGAGTGAGCGTCTCTCCCGGCCAAACATCTTCATCCTGAACAACCGCTGGGAT
GCATCTGCCTCAGAGCCCGAGTACATGGAGGAGGTGCGGCGGCAGCACATGGAGCGTTGTACCAGCTTCC
TGGTGGATGAGCTGGGCGTGGTGGATCGATCCCAGGCCGGGGACCGCATCTTCTTTGTGTCTGCTAAGGA
GGTGCTCAACGCCAGGATTCAGAAAGCCCAGGGCATGCCTGAAGGAGGGGGCGCTCTCGCAGAAGGCTTT
CAAGTGAGGATGTTTGAGTTTCAGAATTTTGAGAGGAGATTTGAGGAGTGCATCTCCCAGTCTGCAGTGA
AGACCAAGTTTGAGCAGCACACGGTCCGGGCCAAGCAGATTGCAGAGGCGGTTCGACTCATCATGGACTC
CCTGCACATGGCGGCTCGGGAGCAACAAGTGTATTGTGAAGAGATGCGTGAAGAGCGGCAAGACCGACTG
AAATTTATTGACAAACAGCTGGAGCTCTTGGCTCAAGACTATAAGCTGCGAATTAAGCAGATTACGGAGG
AAGTGGAGAGGCAGGTGTCGACTGCAATGGCCGAGGAGATCAGGCGCCTCTCTGTACTGGTGGACGATTA
CCAGATGGACTTCCACCCTTCTCCAGTAGTCCTCAAGGTTTATAAGAATGAGCTGCACCGCCACATAGAG
GAAGGACTGGGTCGAAACATGTCTGACCGCTGCTCCACGGCCATCACCAACTCCCTGCAGACCATGCAGC
AGGACATGATAGATGGCTTGAAACCCCTCCTTCCTGTGTCCGTGCGGAGTCAGATAGACATGCTGGTCCC
ACGCCAGTGCTTCTCCCTCAACTATGACCTAAACTGTGACAAGCTGTGTGCTGACTTCCAGGAAGACATT
GAGTTCCATTTCTCTCTCGGATGGACCATGCTGGTGAATAGGTTCCTGGGCCCCAAGAACAGCCGTCGGG
CCTTGATGGGCTACAATGACCAGGTCCAGCGTCCCATCCCTCTGACGCCAGCCAACCCCAGCATGCCCCC
ACTGCCACAGGGCTCGCTCACCCAGGAGGAGTTCATGGTTTCCATGGTTACCGGCCTGGCCTCCTTGACA
TCCAGGACCTCCATGGGCATTCTTGTTGTTGGAGGAGTGGTGTGGAAGGCAGTGGGCTGGCGGCTCATTG
CCCTCTCCTTTGGGCTCTATGGCCTCCTCTACGTCTATGAGCGTCTGACCTGGACCACCAAGGCCAAGGA
GAGGGCCTTCAAGCGCCAGTTTGTGGAGCATGCCAGCGAGAAGCTGCAGCTTGTCATCAGCTACACTGGC
TCCAACTGCAGCCACCAAGTCCAGCAGGAACTGTCTGGGACCTTTGCTCATCTGTGTCAGCAAGTTGACG
TCACCCGGGAGAACCTGGAGCAGGAAATTGCCGCCATGAACAAGAAAATTGAGGTTCTTGACTCACTTCA
GAGCAAAGCAAAGCTGCTCAGGAATAAAGCCGGTTGGTTGGACAGTGAGCTCAACATGTTCACACACCAG
TACCTGCAGCCCAGCAGATAAAATTCTCGACCTCGAGACAAATGGCAGTATTCATCCACAATTTTAAAAG
AAAAGGGGGGATTGGGGGGTACAGTGCAGGGGAAAGAATAGTAGACATAATAGCAACAGACATACAAACT
AAAGAATTACAAAAACAAATTACAAAAATTCAAAATTTTCGGGTTTATTACAGGGACAGCAGAGATCCAC
TTTGGCCGCGGCTCGAGGGGG
