>Addgene plasmid #160655 | plko-shmfn2-mfn2-Rescue | depositor partial sequence | sequence record 311053 | plko-shmfn2-mfn2-Rescue sequence 6389 bps
CCCACTGCTTAAGCCTCAATAAAGCTTGCCTTGAGTGCTTCAAGTAGTGTGTGCCCGTCTGTTGTGTGAC
TCTGGTAACTAGAGATCCCTCAGACCCTTTTAGTCAGTGTGGAAAATCTCTAGCAGTGGCGCCCGAACAG
GGACTTGAAAGCGAAAGGGAAACCAGAGGAGCTCTCTCGACGCAGGACTCGGCTTGCTGAAGCGCGCACG
GCAAGAGGCGAGGGGCGGCGACTGGTGAGTACGCCAAAAATTTTGACTAGCGGAGGCTAGAAGGAGAGAG
ATGGGTGCGAGAGCGTCAGTATTAAGCGGGGGAGAATTAGATCGCGATGGGAAAAAATTCGGTTAAGGCC
AGGGGGAAAGAAAAAATATAAATTAAAACATATAGTATGGGCAAGCAGGGAGCTAGAACGATTCGCAGTT
AATCCTGGCCTGTTAGAAACATCAGAAGGCTGTAGACAAATACTGGGACAGCTACAACCATCCCTTCAGA
CAGGATCAGAAGAACTTAGATCATTATATAATACAGTAGCAACCCTCTATTGTGTGCATCAAAGGATAGA
GATAAAAGACACCAAGGAAGCTTTAGACAAGATAGAGGAAGAGCAAAACAAAAGTAAGACCACCGCACAG
CAAGCGGCCGCTGATCTTCAGACCTGGAGGAGGAGATATGAGGGACAATTGGAGAAGTGAATTATATAAA
TATAAAGTAGTAAAAATTGAACCATTAGGAGTAGCACCCACCAAGGCAAAGAGAAGAGTGGTGCAGAGAG
AAAAAAGAGCAGTGGGAATAGGAGCTTTGTTCCTTGGGTTCTTGGGAGCAGCAGGAAGCACTATGGGCGC
AGCGTCAATGACGCTGACGGTACAGGCCAGACAATTATTGTCTGGTATAGTGCAGCAGCAGAACAATTTG
CTGAGGGCTATTGAGGCGCAACAGCATCTGTTGCAACTCACAGTCTGGGGCATCAAGCAGCTCCAGGCAA
GAATCCTGGCTGTGGAAAGATACCTAAAGGATCAACAGCTCCTGGGGATTTGGGGTTGCTCTGGAAAACT
CATTTGCACCACTGCTGTGCCTTGGAATGCTAGTTGGAGTAATAAATCTCTGGAACAGATTTGGAATCAC
ACGACCTGGATGGAGTGGGACAGAGAAATTAACAATTACACAAGCTTAATACACTCCTTAATTGAAGAAT
CGCAAAACCAGCAAGAAAAGAATGAACAAGAATTATTGGAATTAGATAAATGGGCAAGTTTGTGGAATTG
GTTTAACATAACAAATTGGCTGTGGTATATAAAATTATTCATAATGATAGTAGGAGGCTTGGTAGGTTTA
AGAATAGTTTTTGCTGTACTTTCTATAGTGAATAGAGTTAGGCAGGGATATTCACCATTATCGTTTCAGA
CCCACCTCCCAACCCCGAGGGGACCCGACAGGCCCGAAGGAATAGAAGAAGAAGGTGGAGAGAGAGACAG
AGACAGATCCATTCGATTAGTGAACGGATCTCGACGGTATCGATCACGAGACTAGCCTCGAGCGGCCGCC
CCCTTCACCGAGGGCCTATTTCCCATGATTCCTTCATATTTGCATATACGATACAAGGCTGTTAGAGAGA
TAATTGGAATTAATTTGACTGTAAACACAAAGATATTAGTACAAAATACGTGACGTAGAAAGTAATAATT
TCTTGGGTAGTTTGCAGTTTTAAAATTATGTTTTAAAATGGACTATCATATGCTTACCGTAACTTGAAAG
TATTTCGATTTCTTGGCTTTATATATCTTGTGGAAAGGACGAAACACCGGGCAGGTTTACTGCGAGGAAA
TCTCGAGATTTCCTCGCAGTAAACCTGCTTTTTGAATTCAGTTATTAATAGTAATCAATTACGGGGTCAT
TAGTTCATAGCCCATATATGGAGTTCCGCGTTACATAACTTACGGTAAATGGCCCGCCTGGCTGACCGCC
CAACGACCCCCGCCCATTGACGTCAATAATGACGTATGTTCCCATAGTAACGCCAATAGGGACTTTCCAT
TGACGTCAATGGGTGGAGTATTTACGGTAAGCTGCCCACTTGGCAGTACATCAAGTGTATCATATGCCAA
GTACGCCCCCTATTGACGTCAATGACGGTAAATGGCCCGCCTGGCATTATGCCCAGTACATGACCTTATG
GGACTTTCCTACTTGGCAGTACATCTACGTATTAGTCATCGCTATTACCATGGTGATGCGGTTTTGGCAG
TACATCAATGGGCGTGGATAGCGGTTTGACTCACGGGGATTTCCAAGTCTCCACCCCATTGACGTCAATG
GGAGTTTGTTTTGGCACCAAAATCAACGGGACTTTCCAAAATGTCGTAAGAACTCCGCCCCATTGACGCA
AATGGGCGGTAGGCGTGTACGGTGGGAGGTCTATATAAGCAGAGCTGGTTTAGTGAACCGTCAGATCCGC
TAGCGCTCCCGGTCGCCACCATGTCCCTGCTCTTCTCTCGATGCAACTCTATCGTCACAGTCAAGAAAAA
TAAGAGACACATGGCTGAGGTGAATGCATCCCCACTTAAGCACTTTGTCACTGCCAAGAAGAAGATCAAT
GGCATTTTTGAGCAGCTGGGGGCCTACATCCAGGAGAGCGCCACCTTCCTTGAAGACACGTACAGGAATG
CAGAACTGGACCCCGTTACCACAGAAGAACAGGTTCTGGACGTCAAAGGTTACCTATCCAAAGTGAGAGG
CATCAGTGAGGTGCTGGCTCGGAGGCACATGAAAGTGGCTTTTTTTGGCCGGACGAGCAATGGGAAGAGC
ACCGTGATCAATGCCATGCTCTGGGACAAAGTTCTGCCCTCTGGGATTGGCCACACCACCAATTGCTTCC
TGCGGGTAGAGGGCACAGATGGCCATGAGGCCTTTCTCCTTACCGAGGGCTCAGAGGAAAAGAGGAGTGC
CAAGACTGTGAACCAGCTGGCCCATGCCCTCCACCAGGACAAGCAGCTCCATGCCGGCAGCCTAGTGAGT
GTGATGTGGCCCAACTCTAAGTGCCCACTTCTGAAGGATGACCTCGTTTTGATGGACAGCCCTGGTATTG
ATGTCACCACAGAGCTGGACAGCTGGATTGACAAGTTTTGTCTGGATGCTGATGTGTTTGTGCTGGTGGC
CAACTCAGAGTCCACCCTGATGCAGACGGAAAAGCACTTCTTCCACAAGGTGAGTGAGCGTCTCTCCCGG
CCAAACATCTTCATCCTGAACAACCGCTGGGATGCATCTGCCTCAGAGCCCGAGTACATGGAGGAGGTGC
GGCGGCAGCACATGGAGCGTTGTACCAGCTTCCTGGTGGATGAGCTGGGCGTGGTGGATCGATCCCAGGC
CGGGGACCGCATCTTCTTTGTGTCTGCTAAGGAGGTGCTCAACGCCAGGATTCAGAAAGCCCAGGGCATG
CCTGAAGGAGGGGGCGCTCTCGCAGAAGGCTTTCAAGTGAGGATGTTTGAGTTTCAGAATTTTGAGAGGA
GATTTGAGGAGTGCATCTCCCAGTCTGCAGTGAAGACCAAGTTTGAGCAGCACACGGTCCGGGCCAAGCA
GATTGCAGAGGCGGTTCGACTCATCATGGACTCCCTGCACATGGCGGCTCGGGAGCAACAAGTGTATTGT
GAAGAGATGCGTGAAGAGCGGCAAGACCGACTGAAATTTATTGACAAACAGCTGGAGCTCTTGGCTCAAG
ACTATAAGCTGCGAATTAAGCAGATTACGGAGGAAGTGGAGAGGCAGGTGTCGACTGCAATGGCCGAGGA
GATCAGGCGCCTCTCTGTACTGGTGGACGATTACCAGATGGACTTCCACCCTTCTCCAGTAGTCCTCAAG
GTTTATAAGAATGAGCTGCACCGCCACATAGAGGAAGGACTGGGTCGAAACATGTCTGACCGCTGCTCCA
CGGCCATCACCAACTCCCTGCAGACCATGCAGCAGGACATGATAGATGGCTTGAAACCCCTCCTTCCTGT
GTCTGTGCGGAGTCAGATAGACATGCTGGTCCCACGCCAGTGCTTCTCCCTCAACTATGACCTAAACTGT
GACAAGCTGTGTGCTGACTTCCAGGAAGACATTGAGTTCCATTTCTCTCTCGGATGGACCATGCTGGTGA
ATAGGTTCCTGGGCCCCAAGAACAGCCGTCGGGCCTTGATGGGCTACAATGACCAGGTCCAGCGTCCCAT
CCCTCTGACGCCAGCCAACCCCAGCATGCCCCCACTGCCACAGGGCTCGCTCACCCAGGAGGAGTTCATG
GTTTCCATGGTTACCGGCCTGGCCTCCTTGACATCCAGGACCTCCATGGGCATTCTTGTTGTTGGAGGAG
TGGTGTGGAAGGCAGTGGGCTGGCGGCTCATTGCCCTCTCCTTTGGGCTCTATGGCCTCCTCTACGTCTA
TGAGCGTCTGACCTGGACCACCAAGGCCAAGGAGAGGGCCTTCAAGCGCCAGTTTGTGGAGCATGCCAGC
GAGAAGCTGCAGCTTGTCATCAGCTACACTGGCTCCAACTGCAGCCACCAAGTCCAGCAGGAACTGTCTG
GGACCTTTGCTCATCTGTGTCAGCAAGTTGACGTCACCCGGGAGAACCTGGAGCAGGAAATTGCCGCCAT
GAACAAGAAAATTGAGGTTCTTGACTCACTTCAGAGCAAAGCAAAGCTGCTCAGGAATAAAGCCGGTTGG
TTGGACAGTGAGCTCAACATGTTCACACACCAGTACCTGCAGCCCAGCAGATAAAATTCTCGACCTCGAG
ACAAATGGCAGTATTCATCCACAATTTTAAAAGAAAAGGGGGGATTGGGGGGTACAGTGCAGGGGAAAGA
ATAGTAGACATAATAGCAACAGACATACAAACTAAAGAATTACAAAAACAAATTACAAAAATTCAAAATT
TTCGGGTTTATTACAGGGACAGCAGAGATCCACTTTGGCCGCGGCTCGAGGGGGTTGGGGTTGCGCCTTT
TCCAAGGCAGCCCTGGGTTTGCGCAGGGACGCGGCTGCTCTGGGCGTGGTTCCGGGAAACGCAGCGGCGC
CGACCCTGGGTCTCGCACATTCTTCACGTCCGTTCGCAGCGTCACCCGGATCTTCGCCGCTACCCTTGTG
GGCCCCCCGGCGACGCTTCCTGCTCCGCCCCTAAGTCGGGAAGGTTCCTTGCGGTTCGCGGCGTGCCGGA
CGTGACAAACGGAAGCCGCACGTCTCACTAGTACCCTCGCAGACGGACAGCGCCAGGGAGCAATGGCAGC
GCGCCGACCGCGATGGGCTGTGGCCAATAGCGGCTGCTCAGCAGGGCGCGCCGAGAGCAGCGGCCGGGAA
GGGGCGGTGCGGGAGGCGGGGTGTGGGGCGGTAGTGTGGGCCCTGTTCCTGCCCGCGCGGTGTTCCGCAT
TCTGCAAGCCTCCGGAGCGCACGTCGGCAGTCGGCTCCCTCGTTGACCGAATCACCGACCTCTCTCCCCA
GGGGGATCCACCGGAGCTTACCATGACCGAGTACAAGCCCACGGTGCGCCTCGCCACCCGCGACGACGTC
CCCAGGGCCGTACGCACCCTCGCCGCCGCGTTCGCCGACTACCCCGCCACGCGCCACACCGTCGATCCGG
ACCGCCACATCGAGCGGGTCACCGAGCTGCAAGAACTCTTCCTCACGCGCGTCGGGCTCGACATCGGCAA
GGTGTGGGTCGCGGACGACGGCGCCGCGGTGGCGGTCTGGACCACGCCGGAGAGCGTCGAAGCGGGGGCG
GTGTTCGCCGAGATCGGCCCGCGCATGGCCGAGTTGAGCGGTTCCCGGCTGGCCGCGCAGCAACAGATGG
AAGGCCTCCTGGCGCCGCACCGGCCCAAGGAGCCCGCGTGGTTCCTGGCCACCGTCGGCGTCTCGCCCGA
CCACCAGGGCAAGGGTCTGGGCAGCGCCGTCGTGCTCCCCGGAGTGGAGGCGGCCGAGCGCGCCGGGGTG
CCCGCCTTCCTGGAGACCTCCGCGCCCCGCAACCTCCCCTTCTACGAGCGGCTCGGCTTCACCGTCACCG
CCGACGTCGAGGTGCCCGAAGGACCGCGCACCTGGTGCATGACCCGCAAGCCCGGTGCCTGACGCCCGCC
CCACGACCCGCAGCGCCCGACCGAAAGGAGCGCACGACCCCATGCATCGGTACCTTTAAGACCAATGACT
TACAAGGCAGCTGTAGATCTTAGCCACTTTTTAAAAGAAAAGGGGGGACTGGAAGGGCTAATTCACTCCC
AACGAAGACAAGATCTGCTTTTTGCTTGTACTGGGTCTCTCTGGTTAGACCAGATCTGAGCCTGGGAGCT
CTCTGGCTAACTAGGGAACCCACTGCTTAAGCCTCAATAAAGCTTGCCTTGAGTGCTTCAAGTAGTGTGT
GCCCGTCTGTTGTGTGACT
