>Addgene plasmid #160655 | plko-shmfn2-mfn2-Rescue | depositor partial sequence | sequence record 311054 | guide-resistant mutant mfn2
ATGTCCCTGCTCTTCTCTCGATGCAACTCTATCGTCACAGTCAAGAAAAATAAGAGACACATGGCTGAGG
TGAATGCATCCCCACTTAAGCACTTTGTCACTGCCAAGAAGAAGATCAATGGCATTTTTGAGCAGCTGGG
GGCCTACATCCAGGAGAGCGCCACCTTCCTTGAAGACACGTACAGGAATGCAGAACTGGACCCCGTTACC
ACAGAAGAACAGGTTCTGGACGTCAAAGGTTACCTATCCAAAGTGAGAGGCATCAGTGAGGTGCTGGCTC
GGAGGCACATGAAAGTGGCTTTTTTTGGCCGGACGAGCAATGGGAAGAGCACCGTGATCAATGCCATGCT
CTGGGACAAAGTTCTGCCCTCTGGGATTGGCCACACCACCAATTGCTTCCTGCGGGTAGAGGGCACAGAT
GGCCATGAGGCCTTTCTCCTTACCGAGGGCTCAGAGGAAAAGAGGAGTGCCAAGACTGTGAACCAGCTGG
CCCATGCCCTCCACCAGGACAAGCAGCTCCATGCCGGCAGCCTAGTGAGTGTGATGTGGCCCAACTCTAA
GTGCCCACTTCTGAAGGATGACCTCGTTTTGATGGACAGCCCTGGTATTGATGTCACCACAGAGCTGGAC
AGCTGGATTGACAAGTTTTGTCTGGATGCTGATGTGTTTGTGCTGGTGGCCAACTCAGAGTCCACCCTGA
TGCAGACGGAAAAGCACTTCTTCCACAAGGTGAGTGAGCGTCTCTCCCGGCCAAACATCTTCATCCTGAA
CAACCGCTGGGATGCATCTGCCTCAGAGCCCGAGTACATGGAGGAGGTGCGGCGGCAGCACATGGAGCGT
TGTACCAGCTTCCTGGTGGATGAGCTGGGCGTGGTGGATCGATCCCAGGCCGGGGACCGCATCTTCTTTG
TGTCTGCTAAGGAGGTGCTCAACGCCAGGATTCAGAAAGCCCAGGGCATGCCTGAAGGAGGGGGCGCTCT
CGCAGAAGGCTTTCAAGTGAGGATGTTTGAGTTTCAGAATTTTGAGAGGAGATTTGAGGAGTGCATCTCC
CAGTCTGCAGTGAAGACCAAGTTTGAGCAGCACACGGTCCGGGCCAAGCAGATTGCAGAGGCGGTTCGAC
TCATCATGGACTCCCTGCACATGGCGGCTCGGGAGCAACAAGTGTATTGTGAAGAGATGCGTGAAGAGCG
GCAAGACCGACTGAAATTTATTGACAAACAGCTGGAGCTCTTGGCTCAAGACTATAAGCTGCGAATTAAG
CAGATTACGGAGGAAGTGGAGAGGCAGGTGTCGACTGCAATGGCCGAGGAGATCAGGCGCCTCTCTGTAC
TGGTGGACGATTACCAGATGGACTTCCACCCTTCTCCAGTAGTCCTCAAGGTTTATAAGAATGAGCTGCA
CCGCCACATAGAGGAAGGACTGGGTCGAAACATGTCTGACCGCTGCTCCACGGCCATCACCAACTCCCTG
CAGACCATGCAGCAGGACATGATAGATGGCTTGAAACCCCTCCTTCCTGTGTCTGTGCGGAGTCAGATAG
ACATGCTGGTCCCACGCCAGTGCTTCTCCCTCAACTATGACCTAAACTGTGACAAGCTGTGTGCTGACTT
CCAGGAAGACATTGAGTTCCATTTCTCTCTCGGATGGACCATGCTGGTGAATAGGTTCCTGGGCCCCAAG
AACAGCCGTCGGGCCTTGATGGGCTACAATGACCAGGTCCAGCGTCCCATCCCTCTGACGCCAGCCAACC
CCAGCATGCCCCCACTGCCACAGGGCTCGCTCACCCAGGAGGAGTTCATGGTTTCCATGGTTACCGGCCT
GGCCTCCTTGACATCCAGGACCTCCATGGGCATTCTTGTTGTTGGAGGAGTGGTGTGGAAGGCAGTGGGC
TGGCGGCTCATTGCCCTCTCCTTTGGGCTCTATGGCCTCCTCTACGTCTATGAGCGTCTGACCTGGACCA
CCAAGGCCAAGGAGAGGGCCTTCAAGCGCCAGTTTGTGGAGCATGCCAGCGAGAAGCTGCAGCTTGTCAT
CAGCTACACTGGCTCCAACTGCAGCCACCAAGTCCAGCAGGAACTGTCTGGGACCTTTGCTCATCTGTGT
CAGCAAGTTGACGTCACCCGGGAGAACCTGGAGCAGGAAATTGCCGCCATGAACAAGAAAATTGAGGTTC
TTGACTCACTTCAGAGCAAAGCAAAGCTGCTCAGGAATAAAGCCGGTTGGTTGGACAGTGAGCTCAACAT
GTTCACACACCAGTACCTGCAGCCCAGCAGATAA
